Addgene plasmid #48040: pAGM8067
Purpose: (Empty Backbone)
Depositing lab: Sylvestre Marillonnet. Depositing organization: Leibniz Institute of Plant Biochemistry (IPB). Publication: A modular cloning system for standardized assembly of multigene constructs. Weber E, Engler C, Gruetzner R, Werner S, Marillonnet S. PLoS One. 2011 Feb 18;6(2):e16765. doi: 10.1371/journal.pone.0016765. PubMed 21364738.
Backbone
  Vector backbone: derived from pBIN19 and pUC19
  Backbone manufacturer: self-made
  Backbone size (bp): 4604
  Vector type: Unspecified
  Selectable markers: LacZ alpha
Growth in bacteria
  Bacterial resistance: Spectinomycin, 50 μg/mL
  Growth temperature: 37°C
  Growth strain: DH10B
  Copy number: High Copy
Gene/Insert
  Gene/Insert name: None
Terms and licenses: Academic/Nonprofit Terms; Industry Terms: Not Available to Industry
Depositor comments: level M cloning vector, replicates in E.coli and Agrobacterium, binary vector for Agrobacterium T-DNA delivery to plant cells
How to cite: pAGM8067 was a gift from Sylvestre Marillonnet (Addgene plasmid # 48040 ; http://n2t.net/addgene:48040 ; RRID:Addgene_48040)
