[The description below was written by a language model from this plasmid's Addgene catalogue record and pLannotate feature annotations shown in this document.]
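Description:
pAGM8067 is an empty "level M" acceptor vector from a modular cloning (MoClo) system for standardized assembly of multigene constructs. It is a self-made binary vector derived from pBIN19 and pUC19, and the depositor notes that it replicates in both E. coli and Agrobacterium and is intended for Agrobacterium-mediated T-DNA delivery to plant cells. The annotated features fit this dual-host design. A high-copy ColE1/pUC-type origin supports propagation in E. coli, while the incP oriV together with the trfA replication initiator gene provides broad-host-range replication that allows maintenance in Agrobacterium. Selection in bacteria is by spectinomycin, conferred by an aadA aminoglycoside adenylyltransferase gene. It is preceded by fragments of a class 1 integron Pc promoter and of a gentamicin acetyltransferase gene, which appear to be remnants of the source cassette. A fragment of the pBR322 bom region is also detected.

The plasmid carries no insert. On the circular map, the region bounded by the nopaline C58 left and right border repeats holds a lacZα cassette: CAP binding site, lac promoter and operator, a pUC18/19-type multiple cloning site and a lacZα fragment, with a short lacI remnant upstream. The record lists lacZα as the selectable marker, so the cassette serves as a blue/white screening placeholder that is replaced when assembled DNA is cloned between the borders, leaving the assembly positioned for transfer as T-DNA. The record does not annotate the restriction sites or fusion overhangs used for assembly, and no plant selectable marker is listed. The catalogue gives a backbone size of 4,604 bp, whereas the annotated full sequence is 5,201 nt; the record does not explain this difference.
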