Features (pLannotate 1.2.2; 15 found; start..end, strand, type, name):
     26..50      +  misc_feature   RB T-DNA repeat: right border repeat from nopaline C58 T-DNA
    147..778     +  rep_origin     oriV: incP origin of replication
    881..904     +  promoter       Pc promoter (fragment): intI1 (promoter lies within the coding sequence); class 1 integron promoter
   1080..1136    +  CDS            GmR (fragment): gentamycin acetyltransferase; aacC1; confers resistance to gentamycin
   1147..1934    +  CDS            SmR (fragment): aminoglycoside adenylyltransferase (Murphy, 1985); aadA; confers resistance to spectinomycin and streptomycin
   2275..2863    +  rep_origin     ori: high-copy-number ColE1/pMB1/pBR322/pUC origin of replication
   3199..4344    +  CDS            trfA: TRFA_ECOLX - Experimental evidence at protein level: Swiss-Prot protein existence level 1. Also involved in plasmid copy number control, promoting intermolecular coupling of protein bound iterons at oriV, which inhibits replication initiation. From Escherichia coli.
   4493..4517    +  misc_feature   LB T-DNA repeat: left border repeat from nopaline C58 T-DNA
   4607..4649    +  CDS            lacI (fragment): lac repressor; lacI; The lac repressor binds to the lac operator to inhibit transcription in E. coli. This inhibition can be relieved by adding lactose or isopropyl-β-D-thiogalactopyranoside (IPTG).
   4662..4683    +  protein_bind   CAP binding site: CAP binding activates transcription in the presence of cAMP. E. coli catabolite activator protein
   4698..4728    +  promoter       lac promoter: promoter for the E. coli lac operon
   4736..4752    +  protein_bind   lac operator: The lac repressor binds to the lac operator to inhibit transcription in E. coli. This inhibition can be relieved by adding lactose or isopropyl-β-D-thiogalactopyranoside (IPTG). lac repressor encoded by lacI
   4789..4845    -  misc_feature   MCS: pUC18/19 multiple cloning site
   4842..4999    +  CDS            lacZα (fragment): LacZα fragment of β-galactosidase; lacZ fragment
   5005..5104    -  misc_feature   bom (fragment): basis of mobility region from pBR322
>Addgene plasmid #48040 | pAGM8067 | depositor full sequence | sequence record 69040 | Full Sequence
GTGATCCGTTTAAACTATCAGTGTTTGACAGGATATATTGGCGGGTAAACCTAAGAGAAAAGAGCGTTTA
TTAGAATAATCGGATATTTAAAAGGGCGTGAAAAGGTTTATCCGTTCGTCCATTTGTATGTGCCAGCCGC
CTTTGCGACGCTCACCGGGCTGGTTGCCCTCGCCGCTGGGCTGGCGGCCGTCTATGGCCCTGCAAACGCG
CCAGAAACGCCGTCGAAGCCGTGTGCGAGACACCGCGGCCGCCGGCGTTGTGGATACCTCGCGGAAAACT
TGGCCCTCACTGACAGATGAGGGGCGGACGTTGACACTTGAGGGGCCGACTCACCCGGCGCGGCGTTGAC
AGATGAGGGGCAGGCTCGATTTCGGCCGGCGACGTGGAGCTGGCCAGCCTCGCAAATCGGCGAAAACGCC
TGATTTTACGCGAGTTTCCCACAGATGATGTGGACAAGCCTGGGGATAAGTGCCCTGCGGTATTGACACT
TGAGGGGCGCGACTACTGACAGATGAGGGGCGCGATCCTTGACACTTGAGGGGCAGAGTGCTGACAGATG
AGGGGCGCACCTATTGACATTTGAGGGGCTGTCCACAGGCAGAAAATCCAGCATTTGCAAGGGTTTCCGC
CCGTTTTTCGGCCACCGCTAACCTGTCTTTTAACCTGCTTTTAAACCAATATTTATAAACCTTGTTTTTA
ACCAGGGCTGCGCCCTGTGCGCGTGACCGCGCACGCCGAAGGGGGGTGCCCCCCCTTCTCGAACCCTCCC
GGCCCGCTAACGCGGGCCTCCCATCCCCCCAGGGGCTGCGCCCCTCGGCCGCGAACGGCCTCACCCCAAA
AATGGCAGCGCTGGCCAATTCCCGAGGCACGAACCCAGTGGACATAAGCCTGTTCGGTTCGTAAGCTGTA
ATGCAAGTAGCGTATGCGCTCACGCAACTGGTCCAGAACCTTGACCGAACGCAGCGGTGGTAACGGCGCA
GTGGCGGTTTTCATGGCTTGTTATGACTGTTTTTTTGGGGTACAGTCTATGCCTCGGGCATCCAAGCAGC
AAGCGCGTTACGCCGTGGGTCGATGTTTGATGTTATGGAGCAGCAACGATGTTACGCAGCAGGGCAGTCG
CCCTAAAACAAAGTTAAACATCATGGGGGAAGCGGTGATCGCCGAAGTATCGACTCAACTATCAGAGGTA
GTTGGCGTCATCGAGCGCCATCTCGAACCGACGTTGCTGGCCGTACATTTGTACGGCTCCGCAGTGGATG
GCGGCCTGAAGCCACACAGCGATATTGATTTGCTGGTTACGGTGACCGTAAGGCTTGATGAAACAACGCG
GCGAGCTTTGATCAACGACCTTTTGGAAACTTCGGCTTCCCCTGGAGAGAGCGAGATTCTCCGCGCTGTA
GAAGTCACCATTGTTGTGCACGACGACATCATTCCGTGGCGTTATCCAGCTAAGCGCGAACTGCAATTTG
GAGAATGGCAGCGCAATGACATTCTTGCAGGTATCTTCGAGCCAGCCACGATCGACATTGATCTGGCTAT
CTTGCTGACAAAAGCAAGAGAACATAGCGTTGCCTTGGTAGGTCCAGCGGCGGAGGAACTCTTTGATCCG
GTTCCTGAACAGGATCTATTTGAGGCGCTAAATGAAACCTTAACGCTATGGAACTCGCCGCCCGACTGGG
CTGGCGATGAGCGAAATGTAGTGCTTACGTTGTCCCGCATTTGGTACAGCGCAGTAACCGGCAAAATCGC
GCCGAAGGATGTCGCTGCCGACTGGGCAATGGAGCGCCTGCCGGCCCAGTATCAGCCCGTCATACTTGAA
GCTAGACAGGCTTATCTTGGACAAGAAGAAGATCGCTTGGCCTCGCGCGCAGATCAGTTGGAAGAATTTG
TCCATTACGTGAAAGGCGAGATCACCAAGGTAGTCGGCAAATAATGTCTAGCTAGAAATTCGTTCAAGCC
GACGCCGCTTCGCGGCGCGGCTTAACTCAAGCGTTAGATGCACTAAGCACATAATTGCTCACAGCCAAAC
TATCAGGTCAAGTCTGCTTTTATTATTTTTAAGCGTGCATAATAAGCCCTACACAAATTGGGAGATATAT
CATGCTGTCAGACCAAGTTTACTCATATATACTTTAGATTGATTTAAAACTTCATTTTTAATTTAAAAGG
ATCTAGGTGAAGATCCTTTTTGATAATCTCATGACCAAAATCCCTTAACGTGAGTTTTCGTTCCACTGAG
CGTCAGACCCCGTAGAAAAGATCAAAGGATCTTCTTGAGATCCTTTTTTTCTGCGCGTAATCTGCTGCTT
GCAAACAAAAAAACCACCGCTACCAGCGGTGGTTTGTTTGCCGGATCAAGAGCTACCAACTCTTTTTCCG
AAGGTAACTGGCTTCAGCAGAGCGCAGATACCAAATACTGTCCTTCTAGTGTAGCCGTAGTTAGGCCACC
ACTTCAAGAACTCTGTAGCACCGCCTACATACCTCGCTCTGCTAATCCTGTTACCAGTGGCTGCTGCCAG
TGGCGATAAGTCGTGTCTTACCGGGTTGGACTCAAGACGATAGTTACCGGATAAGGCGCAGCGGTCGGGC
TGAACGGGGGGTTCGTGCACACAGCCCAGCTTGGAGCGAACGACCTACACCGAACTGAGATACCTACAGC
GTGAGCTATGAGAAAGCGCCACGCTTCCCGAAGGGAGAAAGGCGGACAGGTATCCGGTAAGCGGCAGGGT
CGGAACAGGAGAGCGCACGAGGGAGCTTCCAGGGGGAAACGCCTGGTATCTTTATAGTCCTGTCGGGTTT
CGCCACCTCTGACTTGAGCGTCGATTTTTGTGATGCTCGTCAGGGGGGCGGAGCCTATGGAAAAACGCCA
GCAACGCGGCCTTTTTACGGTTCCTGGCAGATCCTAGATGTGGCGCAACGATGCCGGCGACAAGCAGGAG
CGCACCGACTTCTTCCGCATCAAGTGTTTTGGCTCTCAGGCCGAGGCCCACGGCAAGTATTTGGGCAAGG
GGTCGCTGGTATTCGTGCAGGGCAAGATTCGGAATACCAAGTACGAGAAGGACGGCCAGACGGTCTACGG
GACCGACTTCATTGCCGATAAGGTGGATTATCTGGACACCAAGGCACCAGGCGGGTCAAATCAGGAATAA
GGGCACATTGCCCCGGCGTGAGTCGGGGCAATCCCGCAAGGAGGGTGAATGAATCGGACGTTTGACCGGA
AGGCATACAGGCAAGAACTGATCGACGCGGGGTTTTCCGCCGAGGATGCCGAAACCATCGCAAGCCGCAC
CGTCATGCGTGCGCCCCGCGAAACCTTCCAGTCCGTCGGCTCGATGGTCCAGCAAGCTACGGCCAAGATC
GAGCGCGACAGCGTGCAACTGGCTCCCCCTGCCCTGCCCGCGCCATCGGCCGCCGTGGAGCGTTCGCGTC
GTCTTGAACAGGAGGCGGCAGGTTTGGCGAAGTCGATGACCATCGACACGCGAGGAACTATGACGACCAA
GAAGCGAAAAACCGCCGGCGAGGACCTGGCAAAACAGGTCAGCGAGGCCAAGCAGGCCGCGTTGCTGAAA
CACACGAAGCAGCAGATCAAGGAAATGCAGCTTTCCTTGTTCGATATTGCGCCGTGGCCGGACACGATGC
GAGCGATGCCAAACGACACGGCCCGCTCTGCCCTGTTCACCACGCGCAACAAGAAAATCCCGCGCGAGGC
GCTGCAAAACAAGGTCATTTTCCACGTCAACAAGGACGTGAAGATCACCTACACCGGCGTCGAGCTGCGG
GCCGACGATGACGAACTGGTGTGGCAGCAGGTGTTGGAGTACGCGAAGCGCACCCCTATCGGCGAGCCGA
TCACCTTCACGTTCTACGAGCTTTGCCAGGACCTGGGCTGGTCGATCAATGGCCGGTATTACACGAAGGC
CGAGGAATGCCTGTCGCGCCTACAGGCGACGGCGATGGGCTTCACGTCCGACCGCGTTGGGCACCTGGAA
TCGGTGTCGCTGCTGCACCGCTTCCGCGTCCTGGACCGTGGCAAGAAAACGTCCCGTTGCCAGGTCCTGA
TCGACGAGGAAATCGTCGTGCTGTTTGCTGGCGACCACTACACGAAATTCATATGGGAGAAGTACCGCAA
GCTGTCGCCGACGGCCCGACGGATGTTCGACTATTTCAGCTCGCACCGGGAGCCGTACCCGCTCAAGCTG
GAAACCTTCCGCCTCATGTGCGGATCGGATTCCACCCGCGTGAAGAAGTGGCGCGAGCAGGTCGGCGAAG
CCTGCGAAGAGTTGCGAGGCAGCGGCCTGGTGGAACACGCCTGGGTCAATGATGACCTGGTGCATTGCAA
ACGCTAGGGCCTTGTGGGGTCAGTTCCGGCTGGGGGTTCAGCAGCCCCTGCTCGGATCTGTTGGACCGGA
CAGTAGTCATGGTTGATGGGCTGCCTGTATCGAGTGGTGATTTTGTGCCGAGCTGCCGGTCGGGGAGCTG
TTGGCTGGCTGGTGGCAGGATATATTGTGGTGTAAACAAATTGACGCTTAGACAACTTAATAACACATTG
CGGACGTTTTTAATGTACTGGGGTTGAACACTCTGTGGGTCTCATTACTTGTCTTCGCAGCTGGCACGAC
AGGTTTCCCGACTGGAAAGCGGGCAGTGAGCGCAACGCAATTAATGTGAGTTAGCTCACTCATTAGGCAC
CCCAGGCTTTACACTTTATGCTTCCGGCTCGTATGTTGTGTGGAATTGTGAGCGGATAACAATTTCACAC
AGGAAACAGCTATGACCATGATTACGCCAAGCTTGCATGCCTGCAGGTCGACTCTAGAGGATCCCCGGGT
ACCGAGCTCGAATTCACTGGCCGTCGTTTTACAACGTCGTGACTGGGAAAACCCTGGCGTTACCCAACTT
AATCGCCTTGCAGCACATCCCCCTTTCGCCAGCTGGCGTAATAGCGAAGAGGCCCGCACCGATCGCCCTT
CCCAACAGTTGCGCAGCCTGAATGGCGAATGGCGCCTGATGCGGTATTTTCTCCTTACGCATCTGTGCGG
TATTTCACACCGCATATGGTGCACTCTCAGTACAATCTGCTCTGATGCCGCATAGTTAAGCCAGCCCCGA
CACCCGCCAACACCCGCTGACGCGCCCTGACGGGCTTGTCTGCTCCCGGCATCCGCTTACAGACAAGCTG
TGAGAAGACAAGGGACACGAA
