>Addgene plasmid #48040 | pAGM8067 | addgene partial sequence | sequence record 74216 | LB-F1 5'-gtggtgtaaacaaattgacgc-3'
CATTGCGGACGTTTTTAATGTACTGGGGTTGAACACTCTGTGGGTCTCATTACTTGTCTTCGCAGCTGGC
ACGACAGGTTTCCCGACTGGAAAGCGGGCAGTGAGCGCAACGCAATTAATGTGAGTTAGCTCACTCATTA
GGCACCCCAGGCTTTACACTTTATGCTTCCGGCTCGTATGTTGTGTGGAATTGTGAGCGGATAACAATTT
CACACAGGAAACAGCTATGACCATGATTACGCCAAGCTTGCATGCCTGCAGGTCGACTCTAGAGGATCCC
CGGGTACCGAGCTCGAATTCACTGGCCGTCGTTTTACAACGTCGTGACTGGGAAAACCCTGGCGTTACCC
AACTTAATCGCCTTGCAGCACATCCCCCTTTCGCCAGCTGGCGTAATAGCGAAGAGGCCCGCACCGATCG
CCCTTCCCAACAGTTGCGCAGCCTGAATGGCGAATGGCGCCTGATGCGGTATTTTCTCCTTACGCATCTG
TGCGGTATTTCACACCGCATATGGTGCACTCTCAGTACAATCTGCTCTGATGCCGCATAGTTAAGCCAGC
CCCGACACCCGCCAACACCCGCTGACGCGCCCTGACGGGCTTGTCTGCTCCCGGCATCCGCTTACAGACA
AGCTGTGAGAAGACAAGGGACACGAAGTGATCCGTTTAAACTATCAGTGTTTGACAGGATATATTGGCGG
GTAAACCTAAGAGAAAAGAGCGTTTATTAGAATAATCGGATATTTAAAAGGGCGTGAAAAGGTTTATCCG
TTCGTCCATTTGTATGTGCCAGCCGCCTTTGCGACGCTCACCGGGCTGGTTGCCCTCGCCGCTGGGCTGG
CGGCCGTCTATGGCCCTGCAAACGCGCCAGAAACGCCGTCGAAGCCGTGTGCGAGACACCGCGGCCGCCG
GCGTTGTGGATACCTCGCGGAAAACTTGGCCCTCACTGACAGATGAGGGGCGGACGTTGACACTTGAG
